>Addgene plasmid #102416 | pVC-Ds-MCS-Ds | depositor full sequence | sequence record 193549 | pVC-Ds-MCS-Ds sequence 3567 bps
TTTCCATAGGCTCCGCCCCCCTGACGAGCATCACAAAAATCGACGCTCAAGTCAGAGGTGGCGAAACCCG
ACAGGACTATAAAGATACCAGGCGTTTCCCCCTGGAAGCTCCCTCGTGCGCTCTCCTGTTCCGACCCTGC
CGCTTACCGGATACCTGTCCGCCTTTCTCCCTTCGGGAAGCGTGGCGCTTTCTCATAGCTCACGCTGTAG
GTATCTCAGTTCGGTGTAGGTCGTTCGCTCCAAGCTGGGCTGTGTGCACGAACCCCCCGTTCAGCCCGAC
CGCTGCGCCTTATCCGGTAACTATCGTCTTGAGTCCAACCCGGTAAGACACGACTTATCGCCACTGGCAG
CAGCCACTGGTAACAGGATTAGCAGAGCGAGGTATGTAGGCGGTGCTACAGAGTTCTTGAAGTGGTGGCC
TAACTACGGCTACACTAGAAGGACAGTATTTGGTATCTGCGCTCTGCTGAAGCCAGTTACCTTCGGAAAA
AGAGTTGGTAGCTCTTGATCCGGCAAACAAACCACCGCTGGTAGCGGTGGTTTTTTTGTTTGCAAGCAGC
AGATTACGCGCAGAAAAAAAGGATCTCAAGAAGATCCTTTGATCTTTTCTACGGGGTCTGACGCTCAGTG
GAACGAAAACTCACGTTAAGGGATTTTGGTCATGAGATTATCAAAAAGGATCTTCACCTAGATCCTTTTA
AATTAAAAATGAAGTTTTAAATCAATCTAAAGTATATATGAGTAAACTTGGTCTGACAGTTACCAATGCT
TAATCAGTGAGGCACCTATCTCAGCGATCTGTCTATTTCGTTCATCCATAGTTGCCTGACTCCCCGTCGT
GTAGATAACTACGATACGGGAGGGCTTACCATCTGGCCCCAGTGCTGCAATGATACCGCGAGACCCACGC
TCACCGGCTCCAGATTTATCAGCAATAAACCAGCCAGCCGGAAGGGCCGAGCGCAGAAGTGGTCCTGCAA
CTTTATCCGCCTCCATCCAGTCTATTAATTGTTGCCGGGAAGCTAGAGTAAGTAGTTCGCCAGTTAATAG
TTTGCGCAACGTTGTTGCCATTGCTACAGGCATCGTGGTGTCACGCTCGTCGTTTGGTATGGCTTCATTC
AGCTCCGGTTCCCAACGATCAAGGCGAGTTACATGATCCCCCATGTTGTGCAAAAAAGCGGTTAGCTCCT
TCGGTCCTCCGATCGTTGTCAGAAGTAAGTTGGCCGCAGTGTTATCACTCATGGTTATGGCAGCACTGCA
TAATTCTCTTACTGTCATGCCATCCGTAAGATGCTTTTCTGTGACTGGTGAGTACTCAACCAAGTCATTC
TGAGAATAGTGTATGCGGCGACCGAGTTGCTCTTGCCCGGCGTCAATACGGGATAATACCGCGCCACATA
GCAGAACTTTAAAAGTGCTCATCATTGGAAAACGTTCTTCGGGGCGAAAACTCTCAAGGATCTTACCGCT
GTTGAGATCCAGTTCGATGTAACCCACTCGTGCACCCAACTGATCTTCAGCATCTTTTACTTTCACCAGC
GTTTCTGGGTGAGCAAAAACAGGAAGGCAAAATGCCGCAAAAAAGGGAATAAGGGCGACACGGAAATGTT
GAATACTCATACTCTTCCTTTTTCAATATTATTGAAGCATTTATCAGGGTTATTGTCTCATGAGCGGATA
CATATTTGAATGTATTTAGAAAAATAAACAAATAGGGGTTCCGCGCACATTTCCCCGAAAAGTGCCACCT
AAATTGTAAGCGTTAATATTTTGTTAAAATTCGCGTTAAATTTTTGTTAAATCAGCTCATTTTTTAACCA
ATAGGCCGAAATCGGCAAAATCCCTTATAAATCAAAAGAATAGACCGAGATAGGGT
[37 nt withheld, positions 1877-1913]
AAAGAACGTGGACTCCAACGTCAAAGG
[49 nt withheld, positions 1941-1989]
T
[91 nt withheld, positions 1991-2081]
G
[124 nt withheld, positions 2083-2206]
CCCATTCGCCATTCAGGCTGCGCAACTGTTGGGAAGGGCGATCGGTGCGGGCCTCTTCGCTATTACGCCA
GCTGGCGAAAGGGGGATGTGCTGCAAGGCGATTAAGTTGGGTAACGCCAGGGTTTTCCCAGTCACGACGT
TGTAAAACGACGGCCAGCGCGCGTAATACGACTCACTATAGGGCGAATTGGGTACCCGACGCAGGGATGA
AAGTAGGATGGGAAAATCCCGTACCGACCGTTATCGTATAACCGATTTTGTTAGTTTTATCCCGATCGAT
TTCGAACCCGAGGTAAAAAACGAAAACGGAACGGAAACGGGATATACAAAACGGTAAACGGAAACGGAAA
CGGTAGAGCTAGTTTCCCGACCGTTTCACCGGGATCCCGTTTTTAATCGGGATGATCCCGTTTCGTTACC
GTATTTTCTAATTCGGGATGACTGCAACAGATCCCTCGACTCGAGTTTACGTACCGCTAGCAAGCTTGCG
GCGAAGCAGATATCGAATTCCCATGGTCTAGAAGTAGACTTATATGGCTTCTTATGTTAGCCAAGAGCCC
AAGACTTATCACTTATGTGCTACATTAAACTATGTGTGCTCCAGATTTATATGGATTTTATCTATGTTTA
ATTAAGACTTGTGTTTACAATTTTTTATATTTGTTTTTAAGTTTTGAATATATGTTTTCATGTGTGATTT
TACCGAACAAAAATACCGGTTCCCGTCCGATTTCGACTTTAACCCGACCGGATCGTATCGGTTTTCGATT
ACCGTATTTATCCCGTTCGTTTTCGTTACCGGTATATCCCGTTTTCGTTTCCGTCCCGCAAGTTAAATAT
GAAAATGAAAACGGTAGAGGTATTTTACCGACCGTTACCGACCGTTTTCATCCCTAGTCGGGGAGCTCCA
GCTTTTGTTCCCTTTAGTGAGGGTTAATTTCGAGCTTGGCGTAATCATGGTCATAGCTGTTTCCTGTGTG
AAATTGTTATCCGCTCACAATTCCACACAACATACGAGCCGGAAGCATAAAGTGTAAAGCCTGGGGTGCC
TAATGAGTGAGCTAACTCACATTAATTGCGTTGCGCTCACTGCCCGCTTTCCAGTCGGGAAACCTGTCGT
GCCAGCTGCATTAATGAATCGGCCAACGCGCGGGGAGAGGCGGTTTGCGTATTGGGCGCTCTTCCGCTTC
CTCGCTCACTGACTCGCTGCGCTCGGTCGTTCGGCTGCGGCGAGCGGTATCAGCTCACTCAAAGGCGGTA
ATACGGTTATCCACAGAATCAGGGGATAACGCAGGAAAGAACATGTGAGCAAAAGGCCAGCAAAAGGCCA
GGAACCGTAAAAAGGCCGCGTTGCTGGCGTT
Features (pLannotate 1.2.2; 13 found; start..end, strand, type, name):
      1..589     -  rep_origin     ori: high-copy-number ColE1/pMB1/pBR322/pUC origin of replication
    760..1620    -  CDS            AmpR: β-lactamase; bla; confers resistance to ampicillin, carbenicillin, and related antibiotics
   1621..1725    -  promoter       AmpR promoter: bla
   1778..2206    -  rep_origin     f1 ori (sequence partly withheld): f1 bacteriophage origin of replication; arrow indicates direction of (+) strand synthesis
   2211..2363    -  CDS            lacZα (fragment): LacZα fragment of β-galactosidase; lacZ fragment
   2370..2388    +  promoter       T7 promoter: promoter for bacteriophage T7 RNA polymerase
   2602..2652    -  CDS            YAC9_MAIZE (fragment): Protein predicted: Swiss-Prot protein existence level 4. From Zea mays (Maize).
   3127..3145    -  promoter       T3 promoter: promoter for bacteriophage T3 RNA polymerase
   3190..3206    -  protein_bind   lac operator: The lac repressor binds to the lac operator to inhibit transcription in E. coli. This inhibition can be relieved by adding lactose or isopropyl-β-D-thiogalactopyranoside (IPTG). lac repressor encoded by lacI
   3214..3244    -  promoter       lac promoter: promoter for the E. coli lac operon
   3259..3280    -  protein_bind   CAP binding site: CAP binding activates transcription in the presence of cAMP. E. coli catabolite activator protein
   3293..3385    -  CDS            lacI (fragment): lac repressor; lacI; The lac repressor binds to the lac operator to inhibit transcription in E. coli. This inhibition can be relieved by adding lactose or isopropyl-β-D-thiogalactopyranoside (IPTG).
   3387..3520    -  rep_origin     RSF ori (fragment): Plasmids containing the RSF 1030 origin of replication can be propagated in E. coli cells that contain additional plasmids with compatible origins.
