>Addgene plasmid #102416 | pVC-Ds-MCS-Ds | addgene full sequence | sequence record 197272 | Addgene NGS Result
AAGGCCGCGTTGCTGGCGTTTTTCCATAGGCTCCGCCCCCCTGACGAGCATCACAAAAATCGACGCTCAA
GTCAGAGGTGGCGAAACCCGACAGGACTATAAAGATACCAGGCGTTTCCCCCTGGAAGCTCCCTCGTGCG
CTCTCCTGTTCCGACCCTGCCGCTTACCGGATACCTGTCCGCCTTTCTCCCTTCGGGAAGCGTGGCGCTT
TCTCATAGCTCACGCTGTAGGTATCTCAGTTCGGTGTAGGTCGTTCGCTCCAAGCTGGGCTGTGTGCACG
AACCCCCCGTTCAGCCCGACCGCTGCGCCTTATCCGGTAACTATCGTCTTGAGTCCAACCCGGTAAGACA
CGACTTATCGCCACTGGCAGCAGCCACTGGTAACAGGATTAGCAGAGCGAGGTATGTAGGCGGTGCTACA
GAGTTCTTGAAGTGGTGGCCTAACTACGGCTACACTAGAAGAACAGTATTTGGTATCTGCGCTCTGCTGA
AGCCAGTTACCTTCGGAAAAAGAGTTGGTAGCTCTTGATCCGGCAAACAAACCACCGCTGGTAGCGGTGG
TTTTTTTGTTTGCAAGCAGCAGATTACGCGCAGAAAAAAAGGATCTCAAGAAGATCCTTTGATCTTTTCT
ACGGGGTCTGACGCTCAGTGGAACGAAAACTCACGTTAAGGGATTTTGGTCATGAGATTATCAAAAAGGA
TCTTCACCTAGATCCTTTTAAATTAAAAATGAAGTTTTAAATCAATCTAAAGTATATATGAGTAAACTTG
GTCTGACAGTTACCAATGCTTAATCAGTGAGGCACCTATCTCAGCGATCTGTCTATTTCGTTCATCCATA
GTTGCCTGACTCCCCGTCGTGTAGATAACTACGATACGGGAGGGCTTACCATCTGGCCCCAGTGCTGCAA
TGATACCGCGAGACCCACGCTCACCGGCTCCAGATTTATCAGCAATAAACCAGCCAGCCGGAAGGGCCGA
GCGCAGAAGTGGTCCTGCAACTTTATCCGCCTCCATCCAGTCTATTAATTGTTGCCGGGAAGCTAGAGTA
AGTAGTTCGCCAGTTAATAGTTTGCGCAACGTTGTTGCCATTGCTACAGGCATCGTGGTGTCACGCTCGT
CGTTTGGTATGGCTTCATTCAGCTCCGGTTCCCAACGATCAAGGCGAGTTACATGATCCCCCATGTTGTG
CAAAAAAGCGGTTAGCTCCTTCGGTCCTCCGATCGTTGTCAGAAGTAAGTTGGCCGCAGTGTTATCACTC
ATGGTTATGGCAGCACTGCATAATTCTCTTACTGTCATGCCATCCGTAAGATGCTTTTCTGTGACTGGTG
AGTACTCAACCAAGTCATTCTGAGAATAGTGTATGCGGCGACCGAGTTGCTCTTGCCCGGCGTCAATACG
GGATAATACCGCGCCACATAGCAGAACTTTAAAAGTGCTCATCATTGGAAAACGTTCTTCGGGGCGAAAA
CTCTCAAGGATCTTACCGCTGTTGAGATCCAGTTCGATGTAACCCACTCGTGCACCCAACTGATCTTCAG
CATCTTTTACTTTCACCAGCGTTTCTGGGTGAGCAAAAACAGGAAGGCAAAATGCCGCAAAAAAGGGAAT
AAGGGCGACACGGAAATGTTGAATACTCATACTCTTCCTTTTTCAATATTATTGAAGCATTTATCAGGGT
TATTGTCTCATGAGCGGATACATATTTGAATGTATTTAGAAAAATAAACAAATAGGGGTTCCGCGCACAT
TTCCCCGAAAAGTGCCACCTAAATTGTAAGCGTTAATATTTTGTTAAAATTCGCGTTAAATTTTTGTTAA
ATCAGCTCATTTTTTAACCAATAGGCCGAAATCGGCAAAATCCCTTATAAATCAAAAGAATAGACCGAGA
TAGGGT
[37 nt withheld, positions 1897-1933]
AAAGAACGTGGACTCCAACGTCAAAGG
[49 nt withheld, positions 1961-2009]
T
[91 nt withheld, positions 2011-2101]
G
[124 nt withheld, positions 2103-2226]
CCCATTCGCCATTCAGGCTGCGCAACTGTTGGGAAGGGCGATCGGTGCGGGCCTCTTCGCTATTACGCCA
GCTGGCGAAAGGGGGATGTGCTGCAAGGCGATTAAGTTGGGTAACGCCAGGGTTTTCCCAGTCACGACGT
TGTAAAACGACGGCCAGTGAGCGCGCGTAATACGACTCACTATAGGGCGAATTGGGTACCCGACGCAGGG
ATGAAAGTAGGATGGGAAAATCCCGTACCGACCGTTATCGTATAACCGATTTTGTTAGTTTTATCCCGAT
CGATTTCGAACCCGAGGTAAAAAACGAAAACGGAACGGAAACGGGATATACAAAACGGTAAACGGAAACG
GAAACGGTAGAGCTAGTTTCCCGACCGTTTCACCGGGATCCCGTTTTTAATCGGGATGATCCCGTTTCGT
TACCGTATTTTCTAATTCGGGATGACTGCAACAGATCCCTCGACTCGAGTTTACGTACCGCTAGCAAGCT
TGCGGCGAAGCAGATATCGAATTCCCATGGTCTAGAAGTAGACTTATATGGCTTCTTATGTTAGCCAAGA
GCCCAAGACTTATCACTTATGTGCTACATTAAACTATGTGTGCTCCAGATTTATATGGATTTTATCTATG
TTTAATTAAGACTTGTGTTTACAATTTTTTATATTTGTTTTTAAGTTTTGAATATATGTTTTCATGTGTG
ATTTTACCGAACAAAAATACCGGTTCCCGTCCGATTTCGACTTTAACCCGACCGGATCGTATCGGTTTTC
GATTACCGTATTTATCCCGTTCGTTTTCGTTACCGGTATATCCCGTTTTCGTTTCCGTCCCGCAAGTTAA
ATATGAAAATGAAAACGGTAGAGGTATTTTACCGACCGTTACCGACCGTTTTCATCCCTAGTCGGGGAGC
TCCAGCTTTTGTTCCCTTTAGTGAGGGTTAATTGCGCGCTTGGCGTAATCATGGTCATAGCTGTTTCCTG
TGTGAAATTGTTATCCGCTCACAATTCCACACAACATACGAGCCGGAAGCATAAAGTGTAAAGCCTGGGG
TGCCTAATGAGTGAGCTAACTCACATTAATTGCGTTGCGCTCACTGCCCGCTTTCCAGTCGGGAAACCTG
TCGTGCCAGCTGCATTAATGAATCGGCCAACGCGCGGGGAGAGGCGGTTTGCGTATTGGGCGCTCTTCCG
CTTCCTCGCTCACTGACTCGCTGCGCTCGGTCGTTCGGCTGCGGCGAGCGGTATCAGCTCACTCAAAGGC
GGTAATACGGTTATCCACAGAATCAGGGGATAACGCAGGAAAGAACATGTGAGCAAAAGGCCAGCAAAAG
GCCAGGAACCGTAAA
Features (pLannotate 1.2.2; 13 found; start..end, strand, type, name):
     21..609     -  rep_origin     ori: high-copy-number ColE1/pMB1/pBR322/pUC origin of replication
    780..1640    -  CDS            AmpR: β-lactamase; bla; confers resistance to ampicillin, carbenicillin, and related antibiotics
   1641..1745    -  promoter       AmpR promoter: bla
   1798..2226    -  rep_origin     f1 ori (sequence partly withheld): f1 bacteriophage origin of replication; arrow indicates direction of (+) strand synthesis
   2231..2386    -  CDS            lacZα (fragment): LacZα fragment of β-galactosidase; lacZ fragment
   2394..2412    +  promoter       T7 promoter: promoter for bacteriophage T7 RNA polymerase
   2626..2676    -  CDS            YAC9_MAIZE (fragment): Protein predicted: Swiss-Prot protein existence level 4. From Zea mays (Maize).
   3151..3169    -  promoter       T3 promoter: promoter for bacteriophage T3 RNA polymerase
   3214..3230    -  protein_bind   lac operator: The lac repressor binds to the lac operator to inhibit transcription in E. coli. This inhibition can be relieved by adding lactose or isopropyl-β-D-thiogalactopyranoside (IPTG). lac repressor encoded by lacI
   3238..3268    -  promoter       lac promoter: promoter for the E. coli lac operon
   3283..3304    -  protein_bind   CAP binding site: CAP binding activates transcription in the presence of cAMP. E. coli catabolite activator protein
   3317..3409    -  CDS            lacI (fragment): lac repressor; lacI; The lac repressor binds to the lac operator to inhibit transcription in E. coli. This inhibition can be relieved by adding lactose or isopropyl-β-D-thiogalactopyranoside (IPTG).
   3411..3544    -  rep_origin     RSF ori (fragment): Plasmids containing the RSF 1030 origin of replication can be propagated in E. coli cells that contain additional plasmids with compatible origins.
