[The description below was written by a language model from this plasmid's Addgene catalogue record and pLannotate feature annotations shown in this document.]
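Description:
pVC-Ds-MCS-Ds is a small (about 3.6 kb) empty cloning backbone in which a multiple cloning site is flanked by the terminal integration elements of the maize Dissociation (Ds) transposon. The catalogue lists the parent backbone as unknown and the vector type as bacterial expression. The feature tables show a phagemid-style cloning vector layout: a high-copy ColE1/pUC origin, an ampicillin resistance gene with its own promoter, an f1 origin, and a lac promoter/operator/CAP region with a lacZα fragment. T7 and T3 promoters face inward across the central region. It is propagated in E. coli under ampicillin selection. Short hits to lacI and the RSF origin are only fragments, probably residual backbone sequence rather than functional parts.

The Ds arms and the MCS are not annotated as such. They presumably lie in the roughly 700 bp between the T7 and T3 promoters, where the only annotated feature is a short fragment matching a predicted maize protein, which is consistent with Ac/Ds-derived sequence. No promoter, reporter or coding insert for use in animals is present, so the user supplies the cargo, and the record lists ligation-independent cloning as the method. Ds is a non-autonomous element, so a cassette placed between the arms is mobilised into a host genome only when Ac transposase is supplied in trans.

The associated publication and depositor comments place the vector in zebrafish transgenesis, including delivery of CRISPR/dCas9-SID4x epigenome modulation components, and part of it derives from earlier Ds transposition plasmids. The depositor sequence and the repository-sequenced record differ by only a few nucleotides and have the same feature layout.
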