Addgene plasmid #102416: pVC-Ds-MCS-Ds
Purpose: (Empty Backbone) Empty vector with a multiple cloning site flanked by Ds integration elements
Depositing lab: Tatjana Sauka-Spengler. Depositing organization: University of Oxford. Publication: Ac/Ds transposition for CRISPR/dCas9-SID4x epigenome modulation in zebrafish. Chong-Morrison V, Mayes S, Simoes FC, Senanayake U, Carroll DS, Riley PR, Wilson SW, Sauka-Spengler T. Biol Open. 2023 Jun 15;12(6):bio059995. doi: 10.1242/bio.059995. Epub 2023 Jun 27. PubMed 37367831.
Backbone
  Vector backbone: Unknown
  Backbone size (bp): 3567
  Vector type: Bacterial Expression
Growth in bacteria
  Bacterial resistance: Ampicillin, 100 μg/mL
  Growth temperature: 37°C
  Growth strain: DH5alpha
  Copy number: High Copy
Gene/Insert
  Cloning method: Ligation Independent Cloning
  Sequencing primers: 5′ ATCCCGTACCGACCGTTATC
Resource information
  A portion of this plasmid was derived from a plasmid made by: Authors listed below, via MTA dated 27th August 2012.
Terms and licenses: Academic/Nonprofit Terms; Industry Terms: Not Available to Industry
Depositor comments: A. Emelyanov and S. Parinov. Mifepristone-inducible LexPR system to drive and control gene expression in transgenic zebrafish. Developmental Biology, 320(1):113– 121, 2008. ISSN 00121606. doi: 10.1016/j.ydbio.2008.04.042. A. Emelyanov, Y. Gao, N. I. Naqvi, and S. Parinov. Trans-kingdom transposition of the maize Dissociation element. Genetics, 174(3):1095–1104, 2006. ISSN 00166731. doi: 10.1534/genetics.106.061184. Please visit https://www.biorxiv.org/content/10.1101/450684v2 for bioRxiv preprint.
How to cite: pVC-Ds-MCS-Ds was a gift from Tatjana Sauka-Spengler (Addgene plasmid # 102416 ; http://n2t.net/addgene:102416 ; RRID:Addgene_102416)
